Addgene plasmid #146639: pCMV-TAPtagN-HsPatL1_J
Purpose: Mammalian Expression of HsPatL1
Depositing lab: Elisa Izaurralde. Depositing organization: Max Planck Institute for Developmental Biology.
Backbone
  Vector backbone: Unknown
  Vector type: Mammalian Expression
Growth in bacteria
  Bacterial resistance: Kanamycin, 50 μg/mL
  Growth temperature: 37°C
  Growth strain: DH5alpha
  Copy number: High Copy
Gene/Insert
  Gene/Insert name: HsPatL1
  Species: H. sapiens (human)
  Entrez Gene: PATL1 (a.k.a. Pat1b, hPat1b)
  Cloning method: Unknown
Terms and licenses: Academic/Nonprofit Terms; Industry Terms: Not Available to Industry
Depositor comments: ORF extracted from NCBI: NM_152716.2 Plasmids from this collection were made available to the research community and donated after the lab closed. Please note that the sequence provided by the depositing laboratory may be theoretical/predicted or based on Sanger sequencing results. There may be discrepancies between sequencing results obtained by Addgene and the depositor sequence. If an Addgene verified sequence is not available, please contact before placing your order to request that our lab fully sequence the plasmid.
How to cite: pCMV-TAPtagN-HsPatL1_J was a gift from Elisa Izaurralde (Addgene plasmid # 146639 ; http://n2t.net/addgene:146639 ; RRID:Addgene_146639)
