[The description below was written by a language model from this plasmid's Addgene catalogue record and pLannotate feature annotations shown in this document.]
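Description:
pCMV-TAPtagN-HsPatL1_J is a 6,875 nt mammalian expression plasmid that produces human PATL1 (also known as Pat1b) carrying an N-terminal tandem affinity purification (TAP) tag. The catalogue lists the backbone as unknown. The feature table shows a high-copy ColE1/pUC-type origin for propagation in E. coli, an f1 origin, and a single NeoR/KanR (Tn5 aminoglycoside phosphotransferase) cassette. This cassette is preceded by both a bacterial bla-type promoter and the SV40 enhancer/early promoter and is terminated by the HSV TK polyadenylation signal. The arrangement gives kanamycin selection in bacteria and could support G418 selection in mammalian cells.

The expression cassette is driven by the human cytomegalovirus immediate early enhancer and promoter, with a T7 promoter just downstream. The coding region begins with two IgG-binding units of Staphylococcus aureus protein A followed by a calmodulin-binding peptide, the two modules of a classical TAP tag. A short stretch of multiple cloning site joins these to the full PATL1 open reading frame, which the depositor notes was taken from an NCBI reference transcript. An SV40 polyadenylation signal ends the transcript. Several short annotated fragments (HIV-1 LTR, SV40 large T antigen, ble, bGH poly(A)) are probably sequence-similarity hits or backbone remnants rather than functional parts.

The stated purpose is mammalian expression of HsPatL1. The tag design suits sequential IgG and calmodulin affinity purification of PATL1 and its associated proteins, although the record does not describe specific experiments. The depositor cautions that the supplied sequence may be theoretical or based on Sanger reads.
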