Features (pLannotate 1.2.2; 20 found; start..end, strand, type, name):
     61..364     +  enhancer       CMV enhancer: human cytomegalovirus immediate early enhancer
    365..568     +  promoter       CMV promoter: human cytomegalovirus (CMV) immediate early promoter
    564..597     +  LTR            5' LTR (truncated) (fragment): truncated 5' long terminal repeat (LTR) from HIV-1
    613..631     +  promoter       T7 promoter: promoter for bacteriophage T7 RNA polymerase
    694..867     +  CDS            ProtA: IgG-binding unit of Staphylococcus aureus protein A
    871..1041    +  CDS            ProtA: IgG-binding unit of Staphylococcus aureus protein A
   1112..1182    +  CDS            CBP (fragment): calmodulin-binding peptide derived from skeletal muscle myosin light chain kinase; binds calmodulin with nanomolar affinity in the presence of calcium
   1189..1209    +  misc_feature   MCS (fragment): multiple cloning site
   1210..3519    +  CDS            PATL1: PATL1_HUMAN - Experimental evidence at protein level: Swiss-Prot protein existence level 1. (Microbial infection) In case of infection, required for translation and replication of hepatitis C virus (HCV). From Homo sapiens (Human).
   3522..3544    +  misc_feature   MCS (fragment): multiple cloning site
   3556..3640    +  CDS            large T antigen (fragment): large T antigen from SV40 (simian virus 40)
   3663..3784    +  polyA_signal   SV40 poly(A) signal: SV40 polyadenylation signal
   3818..4246    -  rep_origin     f1 ori (sequence partly withheld): f1 bacteriophage origin of replication; arrow indicates direction of (+) strand synthesis
   4273..4377    +  promoter       AmpR promoter: bla
   4379..4736    +  promoter       SV40 promoter: SV40 enhancer and early promoter
   4771..5565    +  CDS            NeoR/KanR: aminoglycoside phosphotransferase from Tn5; aph(3')-II (or nptII); confers resistance to neomycin, kanamycin, and G418 (Geneticin®)
   5586..5738    +  CDS            ble (fragment): BLE_KLEPN - Experimental evidence at protein level: Swiss-Prot protein existence level 1. Binding protein with a strong affinity to the bleomycin family of antibiotics. Binds to CL990; an antimitotic-antibiotic compound. From Klebsiella pneumoniae.
   5797..5844    +  polyA_signal   HSV TK poly(A) signal: herpes simplex virus thymidine kinase polyadenylation signal (Cole and Stacy, 1985)
   5935..5951    -  polyA_signal   bGH poly(A) signal (fragment): bovine growth hormone polyadenylation signal
   6173..6761    +  rep_origin     ori: high-copy-number ColE1/pMB1/pBR322/pUC origin of replication
>Addgene plasmid #146639 | pCMV-TAPtagN-HsPatL1_J | depositor full sequence | sequence record 289085 | Full Sequence
TAGTTATTAATAGTAATCAATTACGGGGTCATTAGTTCATAGCCCATATATGGAGTTCCGCGTTACATAA
CTTACGGTAAATGGCCCGCCTGGCTGACCGCCCAACGACCCCCGCCCATTGACGTCAATAATGACGTATG
TTCCCATAGTAACGCCAATAGGGACTTTCCATTGACGTCAATGGGTGGAGTATTTACGGTAAACTGCCCA
CTTGGCAGTACATCAAGTGTATCATATGCCAAGTACGCCCCCTATTGACGTCAATGACGGTAAATGGCCC
GCCTGGCATTATGCCCAGTACATGACCTTATGGGACTTTCCTACTTGGCAGTACATCTACGTATTAGTCA
TCGCTATTACCATGGTGATGCGGTTTTGGCAGTACATCAATGGGCGTGGATAGCGGTTTGACTCACGGGG
ATTTCCAAGTCTCCACCCCATTGACGTCAATGGGAGTTTGTTTTGGCACCAAAATCAACGGGACTTTCCA
AAATGTCGTAACAACTCCGCCCCATTGACGCAAATGGGCGGTAGGCGTGTACGGTGGGAGGTCTATATAA
GCAGAGCTCTCTGGCTAACTAGAGAACCCACTGCTTACTGGCTTATCGAAATTAATACGACTCACTATAG
GGAGACCCAAGCTCTAGCGCTACCGGTGCCACCATGGCAGGCCTTGCGCAACACGATGAAGCCGTGGACA
ACAAATTCAACAAAGAACAACAAAACGCGTTCTATGAGATCTTACATTTACCTAACTTAAACGAAGAACA
ACGAAACGCCTTCATCCAAAGTTTAAAAGATGACCCAAGCCAAAGCGCTAACCTTTTAGCAGAAGCTAAA
AAGCTAAATGATGCTCAGGCGCCGAAAGTAGACAACAAATTCAACAAAGAACAACAAAACGCGTTCTATG
AGATCTTACATTTACCTAACTTAAACGAAGAACAACGAAACGCCTTCATCCAAAGTTTAAAAGATGACCC
AAGCCAAAGCGCTAACCTTTTAGCAGAAGCTAAAAAGCTAAATGATGCTCAGGCGCCGAAAGTAGACGCG
AATTGTGATATACCTACAACTGCTTCTGAAAATTTATATTTTCAAGGTGAACTAAAGAGAAGATGGAAAA
AGAATTTCATAGCCGTCTCAGCAGCCAACCGCTTTAAGAAAATCTCATCCTCCGGGGCACTTGATCCATC
CGGACTCAGATCTCGAGCTATGTTCCGCTACGAGTCTTTGGAGGATTGTCCTCTGGATGAAGATGAAGAT
GCATTTCAGGGACTGGGAGAAGAAGATGAAGAGATTGATCAATTCAATGATGATACATTTGGGTCAGGTG
CAGTTGATGATGATTGGCAGGAAGCACATGAGCGCCTGGCTGAATTGGAAGAAAAGCTACCAGTGGCAGT
TAATGAACAAACAGGCAATGGAGAGAGAGATGAAATGGACTTGTTGGGTGACCATGAGGAGAATCTGGCA
GAAAGGCTCAGTAAGATGGTGATTGAAAATGAACTAGAAGATCCAGCTATTATGAGGGCAGTGCAGACCA
GGCCAGTTTTACAACCCCAACCAGGAAGTCTGAATTCCAGTATCTGGGATGGATCTGAAGTTCTGAGGCG
AATCCGAGGACCACTGCTTGCTCAGGAAATGCCTACAGTGTCTGTATTAGAATATGCTTTGCCTCAGAGG
CCCCCCCAGGGTCCAGAAGATGATCGGGACCTTTCTGAACGAGCATTACCAAGGCGGTCAACTTCACCTA
TCATTGGCAGTCCTCCTGTTAGAGCTGTCCCCATAGGCACCCCACCTAAACAGATGGCTGTACCCAGCTT
CACCCAACAGATTCTGTGTCCGAAGCCTGTCCATGTTCGGCCCCCAATGCCACCTCGTTATCCTGCTCCC
TATGGTGAGAGGATGTCTCCAAACCAGCTCTGCAGTGTCCCGAACTCTTCCCTCCTGGGTCACCCTTTTC
CTCCTAGTGTTCCTCCTGTTCTCAGCCCCCTCCAGAGAGCACAGCTTCTTGGAGGAGCACAGCTACAGCC
TGGACGGATGTCTCCCAGCCAGTTTGCACGGGTCCCTGGATTTGTTGGTAGTCCACTTGCTGCCATGAAT
CCCAAGTTGCTACAAGGGCGAGTTGGGCAGATGCTTCCCCCAGCACCAGGCTTCCGTGCCTTCTTTAGTG
CTCCACCCTCCGCTACACCACCTCCACAGCAGCACCCTCCTGGCCCAGGACCCCACCTGCAAAACCTAAG
ATCTCAGGCCCCAATGTTTAGACCGGACACAACTCACCTCCATCCACAGCACCGTCGACTCTTGCATCAG
AGACAGCAACAGAATAGAAGTCAGCATCGGAATCTCAATGGTGCGGGAGATAGAGGAAGTCACCGGAGCA
GTCATCAAGATCATCTCCGAAAGGATCCATATGCCAATCTCATGTTGCAGCGGGAAAAGGATTGGGTCTC
TAAAATCCAGATGATGCAACTGCAAAGCACTGATCCCTACCTGGATGATTTTTATTACCAGAATTACTTT
GAAAAACTGGAGAAACTGTCAGCTGCTGAAGAAATACAAGGTGATGGCCCTAAGAAGGAGCGCACCAAGC
TTATCACCCCTCAGGTGGCCAAACTGGAGCACGCCTATAAGCCAGTGCAATTTGAGGGCTCTTTGGGAAA
GCTTACCGTTTCTAGTGTGAATAATCCCCGAAAAATGATTGATGCTGTTGTGACATCTCGGAGTGAGGAT
GATGAGACAAAAGAAAAACAAGTTCGAGACAAGAGGAGAAAAACCCTTGTTATAATTGAGAAAACCTACA
GCTTACTCCTTGATGTGGAGGACTATGAAAGACGTTATCTCCTAAGTCTGGAAGAAGAGCGACCTGCCCT
AATGGATGACAGAAAGCACAAAATTTGTAGCATGTATGACAACTTAAGGGGGAAATTGCCTGGACAAGAG
AGGCCTAGTGATGACCACTTTGTACAGATCATGTGTATCCGAAAAGGGAAGAGAATGGTTGCCCGTATTC
TTCCTTTCCTCTCCACAGAGCAAGCAGCTGACATTCTCATGACAACAGCCAGGAACCTCCCTTTCCTTAT
CAAGAAGGATGCACAAGATGAGGTGCTGCCATGCTTACTGAGTCCCTTCTCTCTCCTTCTCTATCATCTT
CCATCAGTGAGTATCACCAGCCTTTTGCGACAGCTAATGAACCTACCTCAAAGTGCAGCTACACCAGCAC
TCTCCAATCCTCACCTCACTGCTGTGCTCCAGAACAAGTTTGGCCTGTCACTGCTCCTCATCCTCCTGAG
CCGTGGTGAAGACCTACAGAGTTCAGACCCTGCTACAGAATCAACACAAAATAATCAGTGGACGGAGGTG
ATGTTCATGGCAACACGAGAACTTCTGCGGATTCCCCAAGCAGCCCTGGCCAAGCCAATCTCTATACCTA
CAAACCTAGTGTCCCTCTTTTCTCGCTATGTTGACCGGCAGAAACTGAACTTGCTGGAGACAAAACTGCA
GCTAGTTCAGGGGATACGATAACCGCGGGCCCGGGATCCACCGGATCTAGATAACTGATCATAATCAGCC
ATACCACATTTGTAGAGGTTTTACTTGCTTTAAAAAACCTCCCACACCTCCCCCTGAACCTGAAACATAA
AATGAATGCAATTGTTGTTGTTAACTTGTTTATTGCAGCTTATAATGGTTACAAATAAAGCAATAGCATC
ACAAATTTCACAAATAAAGCATTTTTTTCACTGCATTCTAGTTGTGGTTTGTCCAAACTCATCAATGTAT
CTTAACGCGTAAATTGTAAGCGTTAATATTTTGTTAAAATTCGCGTTAAATTTTTGTTAAATCAGCTCAT
TTTTTAACCAATAGGCCGAAATCGGCAAAATCCCTTATAAATCAAAAGAATAGACCGAGATAGGGT
[37 nt withheld, positions 3917-3953]
AAAGAACGTGGACTCCAACGTCAAAGG
[49 nt withheld, positions 3981-4029]
T
[91 nt withheld, positions 4031-4121]
G
[124 nt withheld, positions 4123-4246]
CAGGTGGCACTTTTCGGGGAAATGTGCGCGGAACCCCTATTTGTTTATTTTTCTAAATACATTCAAATAT
GTATCCGCTCATGAGACAATAACCCTGATAAATGCTTCAATAATATTGAAAAAGGAAGAGTCCTGAGGCG
GAAAGAACCAGCTGTGGAATGTGTGTCAGTTAGGGTGTGGAAAGTCCCCAGGCTCCCCAGCAGGCAGAAG
TATGCAAAGCATGCATCTCAATTAGTCAGCAACCAGGTGTGGAAAGTCCCCAGGCTCCCCAGCAGGCAGA
AGTATGCAAAGCATGCATCTCAATTAGTCAGCAACCATAGTCCCGCCCCTAACTCCGCCCATCCCGCCCC
TAACTCCGCCCAGTTCCGCCCATTCTCCGCCCCATGGCTGACTAATTTTTTTTATTTATGCAGAGGCCGA
GGCCGCCTCGGCCTCTGAGCTATTCCAGAAGTAGTGAGGAGGCTTTTTTGGAGGCCTAGGCTTTTGCAAA
GATCGATCAAGAGACAGGATGAGGATCGTTTCGCATGATTGAACAAGATGGATTGCACGCAGGTTCTCCG
GCCGCTTGGGTGGAGAGGCTATTCGGCTATGACTGGGCACAACAGACAATCGGCTGCTCTGATGCCGCCG
TGTTCCGGCTGTCAGCGCAGGGGCGCCCGGTTCTTTTTGTCAAGACCGACCTGTCCGGTGCCCTGAATGA
ACTGCAAGACGAGGCAGCGCGGCTATCGTGGCTGGCCACGACGGGCGTTCCTTGCGCAGCTGTGCTCGAC
GTTGTCACTGAAGCGGGAAGGGACTGGCTGCTATTGGGCGAAGTGCCGGGGCAGGATCTCCTGTCATCTC
ACCTTGCTCCTGCCGAGAAAGTATCCATCATGGCTGATGCAATGCGGCGGCTGCATACGCTTGATCCGGC
TACCTGCCCATTCGACCACCAAGCGAAACATCGCATCGAGCGAGCACGTACTCGGATGGAAGCCGGTCTT
GTCGATCAGGATGATCTGGACGAAGAGCATCAGGGGCTCGCGCCAGCCGAACTGTTCGCCAGGCTCAAGG
CGAGCATGCCCGACGGCGAGGATCTCGTCGTGACCCATGGCGATGCCTGCTTGCCGAATATCATGGTGGA
AAATGGCCGCTTTTCTGGATTCATCGACTGTGGCCGGCTGGGTGTGGCGGACCGCTATCAGGACATAGCG
TTGGCTACCCGTGATATTGCTGAAGAGCTTGGCGGCGAATGGGCTGACCGCTTCCTCGTGCTTTACGGTA
TCGCCGCTCCCGATTCGCAGCGCATCGCCTTCTATCGCCTTCTTGACGAGTTCTTCTGAGCGGGACTCTG
GGGTTCGAAATGACCGACCAAGCGACGCCCAACCTGCCATCACGAGATTTCGATTCCACCGCCGCCTTCT
ATGAAAGGTTGGGCTTCGGAATCGTTTTCCGGGACGCCGGCTGGATGATCCTCCAGCGCGGGGATCTCAT
GCTGGAGTTCTTCGCCCACCCTAGGGGGAGGCTAACTGAAACACGGAAGGAGACAATACCGGAAGGAACC
CGCGCTATGACGGCAATAAAAAGACAGAATAAAACGCACGGTGTTGGGTCGTTTGTTCATAAACGCGGGG
TTCGGTCCCAGGGCTGGCACTCTGTCGATACCCCACCGAGACCCCATTGGGGCCAATACGCCCGCGTTTC
TTCCTTTTCCCCACCCCACCCCCCAAGTTCGGGTGAAGGCCCAGGGCTCGCAGCCAACGTCGGGGCGGCA
GGCCCTGCCATAGCCTCAGGTTACTCATATATACTTTAGATTGATTTAAAACTTCATTTTTAATTTAAAA
GGATCTAGGTGAAGATCCTTTTTGATAATCTCATGACCAAAATCCCTTAACGTGAGTTTTCGTTCCACTG
AGCGTCAGACCCCGTAGAAAAGATCAAAGGATCTTCTTGAGATCCTTTTTTTCTGCGCGTAATCTGCTGC
TTGCAAACAAAAAAACCACCGCTACCAGCGGTGGTTTGTTTGCCGGATCAAGAGCTACCAACTCTTTTTC
CGAAGGTAACTGGCTTCAGCAGAGCGCAGATACCAAATACTGTCCTTCTAGTGTAGCCGTAGTTAGGCCA
CCACTTCAAGAACTCTGTAGCACCGCCTACATACCTCGCTCTGCTAATCCTGTTACCAGTGGCTGCTGCC
AGTGGCGATAAGTCGTGTCTTACCGGGTTGGACTCAAGACGATAGTTACCGGATAAGGCGCAGCGGTCGG
GCTGAACGGGGGGTTCGTGCACACAGCCCAGCTTGGAGCGAACGACCTACACCGAACTGAGATACCTACA
GCGTGAGCTATGAGAAAGCGCCACGCTTCCCGAAGGGAGAAAGGCGGACAGGTATCCGGTAAGCGGCAGG
GTCGGAACAGGAGAGCGCACGAGGGAGCTTCCAGGGGGAAACGCCTGGTATCTTTATAGTCCTGTCGGGT
TTCGCCACCTCTGACTTGAGCGTCGATTTTTGTGATGCTCGTCAGGGGGGCGGAGCCTATGGAAAAACGC
CAGCAACGCGGCCTTTTTACGGTTCCTGGCCTTTTGCTGGCCTTTTGCTCACATGTTCTTTCCTGCGTTA
TCCCCTGATTCTGTGGATAACCGTATTACCGCCATGCAT
